Addgene plasmid #206182: ACVR1-TASA-R206H
Purpose: in vitro transcription of RNA encoding human ACVR1 with mutations S190A, S194A, and R206H
Depositing lab: Mary Mullins. Depositing organization: University of Pennsylvania. Publication: Reduced GS domain serine/threonine requirements of Fibrodysplasia Ossificans Progressiva mutant type I BMP receptor ACVR1 in the zebrafish. Allen RS, Jones WD, Hale M, Warder BN, Shore EM, Mullins MC. J Bone Miner Res. 2023 Jun 17. doi: 10.1002/jbmr.4869. PubMed 37329499.
Backbone
  Vector backbone: pCS2+
  Backbone size w/o insert (bp): 4093
  Vector type: in vitro transcription
Growth in bacteria
  Bacterial resistance: Ampicillin, 100 μg/mL
  Growth temperature: 37°C
  Growth strain: DH5alpha
  Copy number: Unknown
Gene/Insert
  Gene/Insert name: activin A receptor type 1 (alt name: ALK2)
  Species: H. sapiens (human)
  Insert size (bp): 1600
  Mutation: S190A, S194A, R206H
  Entrez Gene: ACVR1 (a.k.a. ACTRI, ACVR1A, ACVRLK2, ALK2, FOP, SKR1, TSRI)
  Tag / fusion protein: FLAG tag (C terminal on insert)
  Cloning method: Unknown
  Sequencing primers: 5′ CMV Forward
Terms and licenses: Academic/Nonprofit Terms; Industry Terms: Not Available to Industry
How to cite: ACVR1-TASA-R206H was a gift from Mary Mullins (Addgene plasmid # 206182 ; http://n2t.net/addgene:206182 ; RRID:Addgene_206182)
