[The description below was written by a language model from this plasmid's Addgene catalogue record and pLannotate feature annotations shown in this document.]
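Description:
ACVR1-TASA-R206H is a pCS2+-based plasmid built for in vitro transcription of mRNA encoding a mutant form of human ACVR1 (also called ALK2), a type I BMP receptor. The sequenced record is 5,675 nt. It is propagated in E. coli through a high-copy ColE1/pUC-type origin with ampicillin selection (AmpR under its own bla promoter). It also carries an f1 phage origin and remnants of a lac promoter/operator, lacZα and lacI region inherited from the backbone.

The ACVR1 coding sequence lies directly downstream of an SP6 promoter, which in turn sits behind the simian CMV IE94 enhancer/promoter. This is the usual pCS2+ arrangement, allowing either SP6-driven synthesis of sense RNA in vitro or CMV-driven expression after delivery of the DNA to vertebrate cells or embryos. The open reading frame is followed in frame by a C-terminal FLAG epitope, annotated as two tandem copies, which allows detection of the receptor protein. An SV40 polyadenylation signal follows the insert, and flanking T7 (partial) and T3 promoters face the opposite direction.

The insert carries three substitutions. R206H is the change associated with fibrodysplasia ossificans progressiva, according to the linked publication title. S190A and S194A replace two serines with alanine, and the same title points to the receptor's GS domain serine/threonine residues as the subject of study. The associated work examined how far the disease-mutant receptor depends on these residues, using zebrafish. The record does not state the cloning method or the plasmid's copy number.
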