Features (pLannotate 1.2.2; 16 found; start..end, strand, type, name):
     35..53      +  promoter       SP6 promoter: promoter for bacteriophage SP6 RNA polymerase
     85..1611    +  CDS            ACVR1: ACVR1_HUMAN - Also known as ACVRLK2. Experimental evidence at protein level: Swiss-Prot protein existence level 1. Bone morphogenetic protein (BMP) type I receptor that is involved in a wide variety of biological processes, including bone, heart, cartilage, nervous, and reproductive system development and regulation (PubMed:20628059, PubMed:22977237). As a type I receptor, forms heterotetrameric receptor complexes with the type II receptors AMHR2, ACVR2A ors ACVR2B (PubMed:17911401). Upon binding of ligands such as BMP7 or GDF2/BMP9 to the heteromeric complexes, type II receptors transphosphor
   1630..1677    +  CDS            2xFLAG: two tandem FLAG® epitope tags
   1705..1722    -  promoter       T7 promoter (fragment): promoter for bacteriophage T7 RNA polymerase
   1727..1861    -  polyA_signal   SV40 poly(A) signal: SV40 polyadenylation signal
   1974..1992    -  promoter       T3 promoter: promoter for bacteriophage T3 RNA polymerase
   2037..2053    -  protein_bind   lac operator: The lac repressor binds to the lac operator to inhibit transcription in E. coli. This inhibition can be relieved by adding lactose or isopropyl-β-D-thiogalactopyranoside (IPTG). lac repressor encoded by lacI
   2061..2091    -  promoter       lac promoter: promoter for the E. coli lac operon
   2106..2127    -  protein_bind   CAP binding site: CAP binding activates transcription in the presence of cAMP. E. coli catabolite activator protein
   2140..2232    -  CDS            lacI (fragment): lac repressor; lacI; The lac repressor binds to the lac operator to inhibit transcription in E. coli. This inhibition can be relieved by adding lactose or isopropyl-β-D-thiogalactopyranoside (IPTG).
   2415..3003    -  rep_origin     ori: high-copy-number ColE1/pMB1/pBR322/pUC origin of replication
   3174..4034    -  CDS            AmpR: β-lactamase; bla; confers resistance to ampicillin, carbenicillin, and related antibiotics
   4035..4139    -  promoter       AmpR promoter: bla
   4192..4620    -  rep_origin     f1 ori (sequence partly withheld): f1 bacteriophage origin of replication; arrow indicates direction of (+) strand synthesis
   4625..4691    -  CDS            lacZα (fragment): LacZα fragment of β-galactosidase; lacZ fragment
   4698..5675    +  promoter       CMV IE94 promoter: enhancer/promoter region of simian cytomegalovirus major immediate early transcription unit IE94
>Addgene plasmid #206182 | ACVR1-TASA-R206H | addgene full sequence | sequence record 408689 | Addgene NGS Result
CGCCATTCTGCCTGGGAACGTCGGAGCAAGCTTGATTTAGGTGACACTATAGAATACAAGCTACTTGTTC
TTTTTGCAGGATCCATGGTAGATGGAGTGATGATTCTTCCTGTGCTTATCATGATTGCTCTCCCCTCCCC
TAGTATGGAAGATGAGAAGCCCAAGGTCAACCCCAAACTCTACATGTGTGTGTGTGAAGGTCTCTCCTGC
GGTAATGAGGACCACTGTGAAGGCCAGCAGTGCTTTTCCTCACTGAGCATCAACGATGGCTTCCACGTCT
ACCAGAAAGGCTGCTTCCAGGTTTATGAGCAGGGAAAGATGACCTGTAAGACCCCGCCGTCCCCTGGCCA
AGCTGTGGAGTGCTGCCAAGGGGACTGGTGTAACAGGAACATCACGGCCCAGCTGCCCACTAAAGGAAAA
TCCTTCCCTGGAACACAGAATTTCCACTTGGAGGTTGGCCTCATTATTCTCTCTGTAGTGTTCGCAGTAT
GTCTTTTAGCCTGCCTGCTGGGAGTTGCTCTCCGAAAATTTAAAAGGCGCAACCAAGAACGCCTCAATCC
CCGAGACGTGGAGTATGGCACTATCGAAGGGCTCATCACCACCAATGTTGGAGACAGCACTTTAGCAGAT
TTATTGGATCATTCGTGTACAGCAGGAAGTGGCGCTGGTCTTCCTTTTCTGGTACAAAGAACAGTGGCTC
ACCAGATTACACTGTTGGAGTGTGTCGGGAAAGGCAGGTATGGTGAGGTGTGGAGGGGCAGCTGGCAAGG
GGAAAATGTTGCCGTGAAGATCTTCTCCTCCCGTGATGAGAAGTCATGGTTCAGGGAAACGGAATTGTAC
AACACTGTGATGCTGAGGCATGAAAATATCTTAGGTTTCATTGCTTCAGACATGACATCAAGACACTCCA
GTACCCAGCTGTGGTTAATTACACATTATCATGAAATGGGATCGTTGTACGACTATCTTCAGCTTACTAC
TCTGGATACAGTTAGCTGCCTTCGAATAGTGCTGTCCATAGCTAGTGGTCTTGCACATTTGCACATAGAG
ATATTTGGGACCCAAGGGAAACCAGCCATTGCCCATCGAGATTTAAAGAGCAAAAATATTCTGGTTAAGA
AGAATGGACAGTGTTGCATAGCAGATTTGGGCCTGGCAGTCATGCATTCCCAGAGCACCAATCAGCTTGA
TGTGGGGAACAATCCCCGTGTGGGCACCAAGCGCTACATGGCCCCCGAAGTTCTAGATGAAACCATCCAG
GTGGATTGTTTCGATTCTTATAAAAGGGTCGATATTTGGGCCTTTGGACTTGTTTTGTGGGAAGTGGCCA
GGCGGATGGTGAGCAATGGTATAGTGGAGGATTACAAGCCACCGTTCTACGATGTGGTTCCCAATGACCC
AAGTTTTGAAGATATGAGGAAGGTAGTCTGTGTGGATCAACAAAGGCCAAACATACCCAACAGATGGTTC
TCAGACCCGACATTAACCTCTCTGGCCAAGCTAATGAAAGAATGCTGGTATCAAAATCCATCCGCAAGAC
TCACAGCACTGCGTATCAAAAAGACTTTGACCAAAATTGATAATTCCCTCGACAAATTGAAAACTGACTG
TAATCGATTTAAAGCTATGGATTACAAGGATGATGATGATAAGGATTACAAGGATGATGATGATAAGAAT
TCAAGGCCTCTCGAGCCTCTAGAACTATAGTGAGTCGTATTACGTAGATCCAGACATGATAAGATACATT
GATGAGTTTGGACAAACCACAACTAGAATGCAGTGAAAAAAATGCTTTATTTGTGAAATTTGTGATGCTA
TTGCTTTATTTGTAACCATTATAAGCTGCAATAAACAAGTTAACAACAACAATTGCATTCATTTTATGTT
ACAGGTTCAGGGGGAGGTGTGGGAGGTTTTTTAATTCGCGGCCGCGGCGCCAATGCATTGGGCCCGGTAC
CCAGCTTTTGTTCCCTTTAGTGAGGGTTAATTGCGCGCTTGGCGTAATCATGGTCATAGCTGTTTCCTGT
GTGAAATTGTTATCCGCTCACAATTCCACACAACATACGAGCCGGGAGCATAAAGTGTAAAGCCTGGGGT
GCCTAATGAGTGAGCTAACTCACATTAATTGCGTTGCGCTCACTGCCCGCTTTCCAGTCGGGAAACCTGT
CGTGCCAGCTGCATTAATGAATCGGCCAACGCGCGGGGAGAGGCGGTTTGCGTATTGGGCGCTCTTCCGC
TTCCTCGCTCACTGACTCGCTGCGCTCGGTCGTTCGGCTGCGGCGAGCGGTATCAGCTCACTCAAAGGCG
GTAATACGGTTATCCACAGAATCAGGGGATAACGCAGGAAAGAACATGTGAGCAAAAGGCCAGCAAAAGG
CCAGGAACCGTAAAAAGGCCGCGTTGCTGGCGTTTTTCCATAGGCTCCGCCCCCCTGACGAGCATCACAA
AAATCGACGCTCAAGTCAGAGGTGGCGAAACCCGACAGGACTATAAAGATACCAGGCGTTTCCCCCTGGA
AGCTCCCTCGTGCGCTCTCCTGTTCCGACCCTGCCGCTTACCGGATACCTGTCCGCCTTTCTCCCTTCGG
GAAGCGTGGCGCTTTCTCATAGCTCACGCTGTAGGTATCTCAGTTCGGTGTAGGTCGTTCGCTCCAAGCT
GGGCTGTGTGCACGAACCCCCCGTTCAGCCCGACCGCTGCGCCTTATCCGGTAACTATCGTCTTGAGTCC
AACCCGGTAAGACACGACTTATCGCCACTGGCAGCAGCCACTGGTAACAGGATTAGCAGAGCGAGGTATG
TAGGCGGTGCTACAGAGTTCTTGAAGTGGTGGCCTAACTACGGCTACACTAGAAGAACAGTATTTGGTAT
CTGCGCTCTGCTGAAGCCAGTTACCTTCGGAAAAAGAGTTGGTAGCTCTTGATCCGGCAAACAAACCACC
GCTGGTAGCGGTGGTTTTTTTGTTTGCAAGCAGCAGATTACGCGCAGAAAAAAAGGATCTCAAGAAGACC
CTTTGATCTTTTCTACGGGGTCTGACGCTCAGTGGAACGAAAACTCACGTTAAGGGATTTTGGTCATGAG
ATTATCAAAAAGGATCTTCACCTAGATCCTTTTAAATTAAAAATGAAGTTTTAAATCAATCTAAAGTATA
TATGAGTAAACTTGGTCTGACAGTTACCAATGCTTAATCAGTGAGGCACCTATCTCAGCGATCTGTCTAT
TTCGTTCATCCATAGTTGCCTGACTCCCCGTCGTGTAGATAACTACGATACGGGAGGGCTTACCATCTGG
CCCCAGTGCTGCAATGATACCGCGAGACCCACGCTCACCGGCTCCAGATTTATCAGCAATAAACCAGCCA
GCCGGAAGGGCCGAGCGCAGAAGTGGTCCTGCAACTTTATCCGCCTCCATCCAGTCTATTAATTGTTGCC
GGGAAGCTAGAGTAAGTAGTTCGCCAGTTAATAGTTTGCGCAACGTTGTTGCCATTGCTACAGGCATCGT
GGTGTCACGCTCGTCGTTTGGTATGGCTTCATTCAGCTCCGGTTCCCAACGATCAAGGCGAGTTACATGA
TCCCCCATGTTGTGCAAAAAAGCGGTTAGCTCCTTCGGTCCTCCGATCGTTGTCAGAAGTAAGTTGGCCG
CAGTGTTATCACTCATGGTTATGGCAGCACTGCATAATTCTCTTACTGTCATGCCATCCGTAAGATGCTT
TTCTGTGACTGGTGAGTACTCAACCAAGTCATTCTGAGAATAGTGTATGCGGCGACCGAGTTGCTCTTGC
CCGGCGTCAATACGGGATAATACCGCGCCACATAGCAGAACTTTAAAAGTGCTCATCATTGGAAAACGTT
CTTCGGGGCGAAAACTCTCAAGGATCTTACCGCTGTTGAGATCCAGTTCGATGTAACCCACTCGTGCACC
CAACTGATCTTCAGCATCTTTTACTTTCACCAGCGTTTCTGGGTGAGCAAAAACAGGAAGGCAAAATGCC
GCAAAAAAGGGAATAAGGGCGACACGGAAATGTTGAATACTCATACTCTTCCTTTTTCAATATTATTGAA
GCATTTATCAGGGTTATTGTCTCATGAGCGGATACATATTTGAATGTATTTAGAAAAATAAACAAATAGG
GGTTCCGCGCACATTTCCCCGAAAAGTGCCACCTAAATTGTAAGCGTTAATATTTTGTTAAAATTCGCGT
TAAATTTTTGTTAAATCAGCTCATTTTTTAACCAATAGGCCGAAATCGGCAAAATCCCTTATAAATCAAA
AGAATAGACCGAGATAGGGT
[37 nt withheld, positions 4291-4327]
AAAGAACGTGGACTCCAACGTCAAAGG
[49 nt withheld, positions 4355-4403]
T
[91 nt withheld, positions 4405-4495]
G
[124 nt withheld, positions 4497-4620]
CCCATTCGCCATTCAGGCTGCGCAACTGTTGGGAAGGGCGATCGGTGCGGGCCTCTTCGCTATTACGCCA
GTCGACCGCCAATTCAATATGGCGTATATGGACTCATGCCAATTCAATATGGTGGATCTGGACCTGTGCC
AATTCAATATGGCGTATATGGACTCGTGCCAATTCAATATGGTGGATCTGGACCCCAGCCAATTCAATAT
GGCGGACTTGGCACCATGCCAATTCAATATGGCGGACCTGGCACTGTGCCAACTGGGGAGGGGTCTACTT
GGCACGGTGCCAAGTTTGAGGAGGGGTCTTGGCCCTGTGCCAAGTCCGCCATATTGAATTGGCATGGTGC
CAATAATGGCGGCCATATTGGCTATATGCCAGGATCAATATATAGGCAATATCCAATATGGCCCTATGCC
AATATGGCTATTGGCCAGGTTCAATACTATGTATTGGCCCTATGCCATATAGTATTCCATATATGGGTTT
TCCTATTGACGTAGATAGCCCCTCCCAATGGGCGGTCCCATATACCATATATGGGGCTTCTTAATACCGC
CCATAGCCACTCCCCCATTGACGTCAATGGTCTCTATATATGGTCTTTCCTATTGACGTCATATGGGCGG
TCCTATTGACGTATATGGCGCCTCCCCCATTGACGTCAATCACGGTAAATGGCCCGCCTGGCTCAATGCC
CATTGACGTCAATAGGACCACCCACCATTGACGTCAATGGGATGGCTCATTGCCCATTCATATCCGTTCT
CACGCCCCCTATTGACGTCAATGACGGTAAATGGCCCACTTGGCAGTACATCAATATCTATTAATAGTAA
CTTGGCAAGTACATTACTATTGGAAGTACGCCAGGGTACATTGGCAGTACTCCCATTGACGTCAATGGCG
GTAAATGGCCCGCGATGGCTGCCAAGTACATCCCCATTGACGTCAATGGGGAGGGGCAATGACGCAAATG
GGCGTTCCATTGACGTAAATGGGCGGTAGGCGTGCCTAATGGGAGGTCTATATAAGCAATGCTCGTTTAG
GGAAC
