>Addgene plasmid #206182 | ACVR1-TASA-R206H | depositor partial sequence | sequence record 402711 | ACVR1-TASA-R206H sequence 1697 bps
AGCATGCTCGTTTAGGGAACCGCCATTCTGCCTGGGAACGTCGGAGCAAGCTTGATTTAGGTGACACTAT
AGAATACAAGCTACTTGTTCTTTTTGCAGGATCCATGGTAGATGGAGTGATGATTCTTCCTGTGCTTATC
ATGATTGCTCTCCCCTCCCCTAGTATGGAAGATGAGAAGCCCAAGGTCAACCCCAAACTCTACATGTGTG
TGTGTGAAGGTCTCTCCTGCGGTAATGAGGACCACTGTGAAGGCCAGCAGTGCTTTTCCTCACTGAGCAT
CAACGATGGCTTCCACGTCTACCAGAAAGGCTGCTTCCAGGTTTATGAGCAGGGAAAGATGACCTGTAAG
ACCCCGCCGTCCCCTGGCCAAGCTGTGGAGTGCTGCCAAGGGGACTGGTGTAACAGGAACATCACGGCCC
AGCTGCCCACTAAAGGAAAATCCTTCCCTGGAACACAGAATTTCCACTTGGAGGTTGGCCTCATTATTCT
CTCTGTAGTGTTCGCAGTATGTCTTTTAGCCTGCCTGCTGGGAGTTGCTCTCCGAAAATTTAAARGGCGC
AACCAAGAACGCCTCAATCCCCGAGACGTGGAGTATGGCACTATCGAAGGGCTCATCACCACCAATGTTG
GAGACAGCACTTTAGCAGATTTATTGGATCATTCGTGTACAGCAGGAAGTGGCGCTGGTCTTCCTTTTCT
GGTACAAAGAACAGTGGCTCACCAGATTACACTGTTGGAGTGTGTCGGGAAAGGCAGGTATGGTGAGGTG
TGGAGGGGCAGCTGGCAAGGGGAAAATGTTGCCGTGAAGATCTTCTCCTCCCGTGATGAGAAGTCATGGT
TCAGGGAAACGGAATTGTACAACACTGTGATGCTGAGGCATGAAAATATCTTAGGTTTCATTGCTTCAGA
CATGACATCAAGACACTCCAGTACCCAGCTGTGGTTAATTACACATTATCATGAAATGGGATCGTTGTAC
GACTATCTTCAGCTTACTACTCTGGATACAGTTAGCTGCCTTCGAATAGTGCTGTCCATAGCTAGTGGTC
TTGCACATTTGCACATAGAGATATTTGGGACCCAAGGGAAACCAGCCATTGCCCATCGAGATTTAAAGAG
CAAAAATATTCTGGTTAAGAAGAATGGACAGTGTTGCATAGCAGATTTGGGCCTGGCAGTCATGCATTCC
CAGAGCACCAATCAGCTTGATGTGGGGAACAATCCCCGTGTGGGCACCAAGCGCTACATGGCCCCCGAAG
TTCTAGATGAAACCATCCAGGTGGATTGTTTCGATTCTTATAAAAGGGTCGATATTTGGGCCTTTGGACT
TGTTTTGTGGGAAGTGGCCAGGCGGATGGTGAGCAATGGTATAGTGGAGGATTACAAGCCACCGTTCTAC
GATGTGGTTCCCAATGACCCAAGTTTTGAAGATATGAGGAAGGTAGTCTGTGTGGATCAACAAAGGCCAA
ACATACCCAACAGATGGTTCTCAGACCCGACATTAACCTCTCTGGCCAAGCTAATGAAAGAATGCTGGTA
TCAAAATCCATCCGCAAGACTCACAGCACTGCGTATCAAAAAGACTTTGACCAAAATTGATAATTCCCTC
GACAAATTGAAAACTGACTGTAATCGATTTAAAGCTATGGATTACAAGGATGATGATGATAAGGATTACA
AGGATGATGATGATAAG
