>Addgene plasmid #206182 | ACVR1-TASA-R206H | depositor partial sequence | sequence record 402712 | between the CMV forward and T7 binding sites
ATGGTAGATGGAGTGATGATTCTTCCTGTGCTTATCATGATTGCTCTCCCCTCCCCTAGTATGGAAGATG
AGAAGCCCAAGGTCAACCCCAAACTCTACATGTGTGTGTGTGAAGGTCTCTCCTGCGGTAATGAGGACCA
CTGTGAAGGCCAGCAGTGCTTTTCCTCACTGAGCATCAACGATGGCTTCCACGTCTACCAGAAAGGCTGC
TTCCAGGTTTATGAGCAGGGAAAGATGACCTGTAAGACCCCGCCGTCCCCTGGCCAAGCTGTGGAGTGCT
GCCAAGGGGACTGGTGTAACAGGAACATCACGGCCCAGCTGCCCACTAAAGGAAAATCCTTCCCTGGAAC
ACAGAATTTCCACTTGGAGGTTGGCCTCATTATTCTCTCTGTAGTGTTCGCAGTATGTCTTTTAGCCTGC
CTGCTGGGAGTTGCTCTCCGAAAATTTAAARGGCGCAACCAAGAACGCCTCAATCCCCGAGACGTGGAGT
ATGGCACTATCGAAGGGCTCATCACCACCAATGTTGGAGACAGCACTTTAGCAGATTTATTGGATCATTC
GTGTACAGCAGGAAGTGGCGCTGGTCTTCCTTTTCTGGTACAAAGAACAGTGGCTCACCAGATTACACTG
TTGGAGTGTGTCGGGAAAGGCAGGTATGGTGAGGTGTGGAGGGGCAGCTGGCAAGGGGAAAATGTTGCCG
TGAAGATCTTCTCCTCCCGTGATGAGAAGTCATGGTTCAGGGAAACGGAATTGTACAACACTGTGATGCT
GAGGCATGAAAATATCTTAGGTTTCATTGCTTCAGACATGACATCAAGACACTCCAGTACCCAGCTGTGG
TTAATTACACATTATCATGAAATGGGATCGTTGTACGACTATCTTCAGCTTACTACTCTGGATACAGTTA
GCTGCCTTCGAATAGTGCTGTCCATAGCTAGTGGTCTTGCACATTTGCACATAGAGATATTTGGGACCCA
AGGGAAACCAGCCATTGCCCATCGAGATTTAAAGAGCAAAAATATTCTGGTTAAGAAGAATGGACAGTGT
TGCATAGCAGATTTGGGCCTGGCAGTCATGCATTCCCAGAGCACCAATCAGCTTGATGTGGGGAACAATC
CCCGTGTGGGCACCAAGCGCTACATGGCCCCCGAAGTTCTAGATGAAACCATCCAGGTGGATTGTTTCGA
TTCTTATAAAAGGGTCGATATTTGGGCCTTTGGACTTGTTTTGTGGGAAGTGGCCAGGCGGATGGTGAGC
AATGGTATAGTGGAGGATTACAAGCCACCGTTCTACGATGTGGTTCCCAATGACCCAAGTTTTGAAGATA
TGAGGAAGGTAGTCTGTGTGGATCAACAAAGGCCAAACATACCCAACAGATGGTTCTCAGACCCGACATT
AACCTCTCTGGCCAAGCTAATGAAAGAATGCTGGTATCAAAATCCATCCGCAAGACTCACAGCACTGCGT
ATCAAAAAGACTTTGACCAAAATTGATAATTCCCTCGACAAATTGAAAACTGACTGTAATCGATTTAAAG
CTATGGATTACAAGGATGATGATGATAAGGATTACAAGGATGATGATGATAAG
